Addgene plasmid #213642: Flag-SKP1-97-101-5A
Purpose: Expresses human SKP1-97-101-5A mutant in mammalian cells
Depositing lab: Michele Pagano. Depositing organization: NYU Grossman School of Medicine. Publication: A noncanonical function of SKP1 regulates the switch between autophagy and unconventional secretion. Li J, Krause GJ, Gui Q, Kaushik S, Rona G, Zhang Q, Liang FX, Dhabaria A, Anerillas C, Martindale JL, Vasilyev N, Askenazi M, Ueberheide B, Nudler E, Gorospe M, Cuervo AM, Pagano M. Sci Adv. 2023 Oct 13;9(41):eadh1134. doi: 10.1126/sciadv.adh1134. Epub 2023 Oct 13. PubMed 37831778.
Backbone
  Vector backbone: pcDNA3.1
  Vector type: Mammalian Expression
  Selectable markers: Neomycin (select with G418)
Growth in bacteria
  Bacterial resistance: Ampicillin, 100 μg/mL
  Growth temperature: 37°C
  Growth strain: DH5alpha
  Copy number: High Copy
Gene/Insert
  Gene/Insert name: human Flag tagged SKP1--97-101-5A
  Species: H. sapiens (human)
  Insert size (bp): 500
  Entrez Gene: SKP1 (a.k.a. EMC19, OCP-II, OCP2, SKP1A, TCEB1L, p19A)
  Tag / fusion protein: Flag (N terminal on insert)
Terms and licenses: Academic/Nonprofit Terms; Industry Terms: Not Available to Industry
How to cite: Flag-SKP1-97-101-5A was a gift from Michele Pagano (Addgene plasmid # 213642 ; http://n2t.net/addgene:213642 ; RRID:Addgene_213642)
