[The description below was written by a language model from this plasmid's Addgene catalogue record and pLannotate feature annotations shown in this document.]
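Description:
Flag-SKP1-97-101-5A is a mammalian expression plasmid of about 5.9 kb built on the pcDNA3.1 backbone, encoding a mutant form of human SKP1 with an N-terminal Flag tag. It is propagated in E. coli through a high-copy ColE1/pUC-type origin and selected with ampicillin via the β-lactamase gene and its own promoter. An f1 origin is also present, as are short lac promoter/operator remnants typical of this backbone. For selection in mammalian cells, an SV40 enhancer/early promoter drives the neomycin phosphotransferase gene, followed by an SV40 polyadenylation signal, allowing G418 selection of stable transfectants.

The expression cassette uses the human cytomegalovirus immediate early enhancer and promoter to drive the tagged open reading frame, terminated by the bovine growth hormone polyadenylation signal. The annotation shows a 24-nt match to part of a 3xFLAG element, consistent with a single Flag epitope, directly upstream of a roughly 490 bp SKP1 coding sequence. T7 and SP6 promoters flank the insert and can serve for in vitro transcription or as sequencing primer sites. The short hits annotated as an HIV-1 LTR fragment, an SV40 promoter fragment, ble and lacI are probably incidental backbone matches rather than functional elements.

SKP1 is the adaptor of the SCF (SKP1-CUL1-F-box protein) ubiquitin ligase, linking F-box proteins to CUL1. The name "97-101-5A" suggests five alanine substitutions across residues 97 to 101, although the record does not spell out the changes or their functional effect. The associated publication concerns a noncanonical role of SKP1 in the switch between autophagy and unconventional secretion, so the construct is presumably used to compare the mutant with wild-type SKP1 in transfected cells, with the Flag tag enabling detection and immunoprecipitation.
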