Features (pLannotate 1.2.2; 22 found; start..end, strand, type, name):
     28..80      -  misc_feature   bom (fragment): basis of mobility region from pBR322
    235..614     +  enhancer       CMV enhancer: human cytomegalovirus immediate early enhancer
    615..818     +  promoter       CMV promoter: human cytomegalovirus (CMV) immediate early promoter
    814..847     +  LTR            5' LTR (truncated) (fragment): truncated 5' long terminal repeat (LTR) from HIV-1
    863..881     +  promoter       T7 promoter: promoter for bacteriophage T7 RNA polymerase
    916..939     +  CDS            3xFLAG (fragment): three tandem FLAG® epitope tags
    940..1425    +  CDS            SKP1: SKP1_HUMAN - Also known as EMC19, OCP2, SKP1A, TCEB1L. Experimental evidence at protein level: Swiss-Prot protein existence level 1. Essential component of the SCF (SKP1-CUL1-F-box protein) ubiquitin ligase complex, which mediates the ubiquitination of proteins involved in cell cycle progression, signal transduction and transcription. In the SCF complex, serves as an adapter that links the F-box protein to CUL1. The functional specificity of the SCF complex depends on the F-box protein as substrate recognition component. SCF(BTRC) and SCF(FBXW11) direct ubiquitination of CTNNB1 and participate
   1456..1474    -  promoter       SP6 promoter: promoter for bacteriophage SP6 RNA polymerase
   1500..1724    +  polyA_signal   bGH poly(A) signal: bovine growth hormone polyadenylation signal
   1728..1749    +  promoter       SV40 promoter (fragment): SV40 enhancer and early promoter
   1770..2198    +  rep_origin     f1 ori (sequence partly withheld): f1 bacteriophage origin of replication; arrow indicates direction of (+) strand synthesis
   2212..2541    +  promoter       SV40 promoter: SV40 enhancer and early promoter
   2608..3399    +  CDS            neo: KKA2_KLEPN - Also known as kan, nptII. Experimental evidence at protein level: Swiss-Prot protein existence level 1. Resistance to kanamycin, neomycin, paromomycin, ribostamycin, butirosin and gentamicin B. From Klebsiella pneumoniae.
   3423..3581    +  CDS            ble (fragment): BLE_KLEPN - Experimental evidence at protein level: Swiss-Prot protein existence level 1. Binding protein with a strong affinity to the bleomycin family of antibiotics. Binds to CL990; an antimitotic-antibiotic compound. From Klebsiella pneumoniae.
   3576..3697    +  polyA_signal   SV40 poly(A) signal: SV40 polyadenylation signal
   3770..3786    -  protein_bind   lac operator: The lac repressor binds to the lac operator to inhibit transcription in E. coli. This inhibition can be relieved by adding lactose or isopropyl-β-D-thiogalactopyranoside (IPTG). lac repressor encoded by lacI
   3794..3824    -  promoter       lac promoter: promoter for the E. coli lac operon
   3839..3860    -  protein_bind   CAP binding site: CAP binding activates transcription in the presence of cAMP. E. coli catabolite activator protein
   3873..3965    -  CDS            lacI (fragment): lac repressor; lacI; The lac repressor binds to the lac operator to inhibit transcription in E. coli. This inhibition can be relieved by adding lactose or isopropyl-β-D-thiogalactopyranoside (IPTG).
   4148..4736    -  rep_origin     ori: high-copy-number ColE1/pMB1/pBR322/pUC origin of replication
   4907..5767    -  CDS            AmpR: β-lactamase; bla; confers resistance to ampicillin, carbenicillin, and related antibiotics
   5768..5872    -  promoter       AmpR promoter: bla
>Addgene plasmid #213642 | Flag-SKP1-97-101-5A | addgene full sequence | sequence record 424284 | Addgene NGS Result
GACGGATCGGGAGATCTCCCGATCCCCTATGGTGCACTCTCAGTACAATCTGCTCTGATGCCGCATAGTT
AAGCCAGTATCTGCTCCCTGCTTGTGTGTTGGAGGTCGCTGAGTAGTGCGCGAGCAAAATTTAAGCTACA
ACAAGGCAAGGCTTGACCGACAATTGCATGAAGAATCTGCTTAGGGTTAGGCGTTTTGCGCTGCTTCGCG
ATGTACGGGCCAGATATACGCGTTGACATTGATTATTGACTAGTTATTAATAGTAATCAATTACGGGGTC
ATTAGTTCATAGCCCATATATGGAGTTCCGCGTTACATAACTTACGGTAAATGGCCCGCCTGGCTGACCG
CCCAACGACCCCCGCCCATTGACGTCAATAATGACGTATGTTCCCATAGTAACGCCAATAGGGACTTTCC
ATTGACGTCAATGGGTGGAGTATTTACGGTAAACTGCCCACTTGGCAGTACATCAAGTGTATCATATGCC
AAGTACGCCCCCTATTGACGTCAATGACGGTAAATGGCCCGCCTGGCATTATGCCCAGTACATGACCTTA
TGGGACTTTCCTACTTGGCAGTACATCTACGTATTAGTCATCGCTATTACCATGGTGATGCGGTTTTGGC
AGTACATCAATGGGCGTGGATAGCGGTTTGACTCACGGGGATTTCCAAGTCTCCACCCCATTGACGTCAA
TGGGAGTTTGTTTTGGCACCAAAATCAACGGGACTTTCCAAAATGTCGTAACAACTCCGCCCCATTGACG
CAAATGGGCGGTAGGCGTGTACGGTGGGAGGTCTATATAAGCAGAGCTCTCTGGCTAACTAGAGAACCCA
CTGCTTACTGGCTTATCGAAATTAATACGACTCACTATAGGGAGACCCAAGCTTGGTACCGAGCTCGGAT
CCATGGATTACAAGGATGACGACGATAAGCCTTCAATTAAGTTGCAGAGTTCTGATGGAGAGATATTTGA
AGTTGATGTGGAAATTGCCAAACAATCTGTGACTATTAAGACCATGTTGGAAGATTTGGGAATGGATGAT
GAAGGAGATGATGACCCAGTTCCTCTACCAAATGTGAATGCAGCAATATTAAAAAAGGTCATTCAGTGGT
GCACCCACCACAAGGATGACCCTCCTCCTCCTGAAGATGATGAGAACAAAGAAAAGCGAACAGATGATAT
CCCTGTTTGGGACCAAGAATTCCTGAAAGTTGACGCAGCAGCAGCTGCTGAACTCATTCTGGCTGCAAAC
TACTTAGACATCAAAGGTTTGCTTGATGTTACATGCAAGACTGTTGCCAATATGATCAAGGGGAAAACTC
CTGAGGAGATTCGCAAGACCTTCAATATCAAAAATGACTTTACTGAAGAGGAGGAAGCCCAGGTACGCAA
AGAGAACCAGTGGTGTGAAGAGAAGTGACTCGAGCATGCATCTAGAGGGCCCTATTCTATAGTGTCACCT
AAATGCTAGAGCTCGCTGATCAGCCTCGACTGTGCCTTCTAGTTGCCAGCCATCTGTTGTTTGCCCCTCC
CCCGTGCCTTCCTTGACCCTGGAAGGTGCCACTCCCACTGTCCTTTCCTAATAAAATGAGGAAATTGCAT
CGCATTGTCTGAGTAGGTGTCATTCTATTCTGGGGGGTGGGGTGGGGCAGGACAGCAAGGGGGAGGATTG
GGAAGACAATAGCAGGCATGCTGGGGATGCGGTGGGCTCTATGGCTTCTGAGGCGGAAAGAACCAGCTGG
GGCTCTAGGGGGTATCCCC
[124 nt withheld, positions 1770-1893]
C
[91 nt withheld, positions 1895-1985]
A
[49 nt withheld, positions 1987-2035]
CCTTTGACGTTGGAGTCCACGTTCTTT
[37 nt withheld, positions 2063-2099]
ACCCTATCTCGGTCTATTCTTTTGATTTATAAGGGATTTTGCCGATTTCGGCCTATTGGTTAAAAAATGA
GCTGATTTAACAAAAATTTAACGCGAATTAATTCTGTGGAATGTGTGTCAGTTAGGGTGTGGAAAGTCCC
CAGGCTCCCCAGCAGGCAGAAGTATGCAAAGCATGCATCTCAATTAGTCAGCAACCAGGTGTGGAAAGTC
CCCAGGCTCCCCAGCAGGCAGAAGTATGCAAAGCATGCATCTCAATTAGTCAGCAACCATAGTCCCGCCC
CTAACTCCGCCCATCCCGCCCCTAACTCCGCCCAGTTCCGCCCATTCTCCGCCCCATGGCTGACTAATTT
TTTTTATTTATGCAGAGGCCGAGGCCGCCTCTGCCTCTGAGCTATTCCAGAAGTAGTGAGGAGGCTTTTT
TGGAGGCCTAGGCTTTTGCAAAAAGCTCCCGGGAGCTTGTATATCCATTTTCGGATCTGATCAAGAGACA
GGATGAGGATCGTTTCGCATGATTGAACAAGATGGATTGCACGCAGGTTCTCCGGCCGCTTGGGTGGAGA
GGCTATTCGGCTATGACTGGGCACAACAGACAATCGGCTGCTCTGATGCCGCCGTGTTCCGGCTGTCAGC
GCAGGGGCGCCCGGTTCTTTTTGTCAAGACCGACCTGTCCGGTGCCCTGAATGAACTGCAGGACGAGGCA
GCGCGGCTATCGTGGCTGGCCACGACGGGCGTTCCTTGCGCAGCTGTGCTCGACGTTGTCACTGAAGCGG
GAAGGGACTGGCTGCTATTGGGCGAAGTGCCGGGGCAGGATCTCCTGTCATCTCACCTTGCTCCTGCCGA
GAAAGTATCCATCATGGCTGATGCAATGCGGCGGCTGCATACGCTTGATCCGGCTACCTGCCCATTCGAC
CACCAAGCGAAACATCGCATCGAGCGAGCACGTACTCGGATGGAAGCCGGTCTTGTCGATCAGGATGATC
TGGACGAAGAGCATCAGGGGCTCGCGCCAGCCGAACTGTTCGCCAGGCTCAAGGCGCGCATGCCCGACGG
CGAGGATCTCGTCGTGACCCATGGCGATGCCTGCTTGCCGAATATCATGGTGGAAAATGGCCGCTTTTCT
GGATTCATCGACTGTGGCCGGCTGGGTGTGGCGGACCGCTATCAGGACATAGCGTTGGCTACCCGTGATA
TTGCTGAAGAGCTTGGCGGCGAATGGGCTGACCGCTTCCTCGTGCTTTACGGTATCGCCGCTCCCGATTC
GCAGCGCATCGCCTTCTATCGCCTTCTTGACGAGTTCTTCTGAGCGGGACTCTGGGGTTCGAAATGACCG
ACCAAGCGACGCCCAACCTGCCATCACGAGATTTCGATTCCACCGCCGCCTTCTATGAAAGGTTGGGCTT
CGGAATCGTTTTCCGGGACGCCGGCTGGATGATCCTCCAGCGCGGGGATCTCATGCTGGAGTTCTTCGCC
CACCCCAACTTGTTTATTGCAGCTTATAATGGTTACAAATAAAGCAATAGCATCACAAATTTCACAAATA
AAGCATTTTTTTCACTGCATTCTAGTTGTGGTTTGTCCAAACTCATCAATGTATCTTATCATGTCTGTAT
ACCGTCGACCTCTAGCTAGAGCTTGGCGTAATCATGGTCATAGCTGTTTCCTGTGTGAAATTGTTATCCG
CTCACAATTCCACACAACATACGAGCCGGAAGCATAAAGTGTAAAGCCTGGGGTGCCTAATGAGTGAGCT
AACTCACATTAATTGCGTTGCGCTCACTGCCCGCTTTCCAGTCGGGAAACCTGTCGTGCCAGCTGCATTA
ATGAATCGGCCAACGCGCGGGGAGAGGCGGTTTGCGTATTGGGCGCTCTTCCGCTTCCTCGCTCACTGAC
TCGCTGCGCTCGGTCGTTCGGCTGCGGCGAGCGGTATCAGCTCACTCAAAGGCGGTAATACGGTTATCCA
CAGAATCAGGGGATAACGCAGGAAAGAACATGTGAGCAAAAGGCCAGCAAAAGGCCAGGAACCGTAAAAA
GGCCGCGTTGCTGGCGTTTTTCCATAGGCTCCGCCCCCCTGACGAGCATCACAAAAATCGACGCTCAAGT
CAGAGGTGGCGAAACCCGACAGGACTATAAAGATACCAGGCGTTTCCCCCTGGAAGCTCCCTCGTGCGCT
CTCCTGTTCCGACCCTGCCGCTTACCGGATACCTGTCCGCCTTTCTCCCTTCGGGAAGCGTGGCGCTTTC
TCATAGCTCACGCTGTAGGTATCTCAGTTCGGTGTAGGTCGTTCGCTCCAAGCTGGGCTGTGTGCACGAA
CCCCCCGTTCAGCCCGACCGCTGCGCCTTATCCGGTAACTATCGTCTTGAGTCCAACCCGGTAAGACACG
ACTTATCGCCACTGGCAGCAGCCACTGGTAACAGGATTAGCAGAGCGAGGTATGTAGGCGGTGCTACAGA
GTTCTTGAAGTGGTGGCCTAACTACGGCTACACTAGAAGAACAGTATTTGGTATCTGCGCTCTGCTGAAG
CCAGTTACCTTCGGAAAAAGAGTTGGTAGCTCTTGATCCGGCAAACAAACCACCGCTGGTAGCGGTGGTT
TTTTTGTTTGCAAGCAGCAGATTACGCGCAGAAAAAAAGGATCTCAAGAAGATCCTTTGATCTTTTCTAC
GGGGTCTGACGCTCAGTGGAACGAAAACTCACGTTAAGGGATTTTGGTCATGAGATTATCAAAAAGGATC
TTCACCTAGATCCTTTTAAATTAAAAATGAAGTTTTAAATCAATCTAAAGTATATATGAGTAAACTTGGT
CTGACAGTTACCAATGCTTAATCAGTGAGGCACCTATCTCAGCGATCTGTCTATTTCGTTCATCCATAGT
TGCCTGACTCCCCGTCGTGTAGATAACTACGATACGGGAGGGCTTACCATCTGGCCCCAGTGCTGCAATG
ATACCGCGAGACCCACGCTCACCGGCTCCAGATTTATCAGCAATAAACCAGCCAGCCGGAAGGGCCGAGC
GCAGAAGTGGTCCTGCAACTTTATCCGCCTCCATCCAGTCTATTAATTGTTGCCGGGAAGCTAGAGTAAG
TAGTTCGCCAGTTAATAGTTTGCGCAACGTTGTTGCCATTGCTACAGGCATCGTGGTGTCACGCTCGTCG
TTTGGTATGGCTTCATTCAGCTCCGGTTCCCAACGATCAAGGCGAGTTACATGATCCCCCATGTTGTGCA
AAAAAGCGGTTAGCTCCTTCGGTCCTCCGATCGTTGTCAGAAGTAAGTTGGCCGCAGTGTTATCACTCAT
GGTTATGGCAGCACTGCATAATTCTCTTACTGTCATGCCATCCGTAAGATGCTTTTCTGTGACTGGTGAG
TACTCAACCAAGTCATTCTGAGAATAGTGTATGCGGCGACCGAGTTGCTCTTGCCCGGCGTCAATACGGG
ATAATACCGCGCCACATAGCAGAACTTTAAAAGTGCTCATCATTGGAAAACGTTCTTCGGGGCGAAAACT
CTCAAGGATCTTACCGCTGTTGAGATCCAGTTCGATGTAACCCACTCGTGCACCCAACTGATCTTCAGCA
TCTTTTACTTTCACCAGCGTTTCTGGGTGAGCAAAAACAGGAAGGCAAAATGCCGCAAAAAAGGGAATAA
GGGCGACACGGAAATGTTGAATACTCATACTCTTCCTTTTTCAATATTATTGAAGCATTTATCAGGGTTA
TTGTCTCATGAGCGGATACATATTTGAATGTATTTAGAAAAATAAACAAATAGGGGTTCCGCGCACATTT
CCCCGAAAAGTGCCACCTGACGTC
